Addgene plasmid #212161: pLSU1/o35S[]:mNeonGreen:NosT
Purpose: This binary vector expresses mNeonGreen with the original 35sCAMV promoter
Depositing lab: Wayne Curtis. Depositing organization: Pennsylvania State University.
Backbone
  Vector backbone: pLSU1
  Vector type: Plant Expression
Growth in bacteria
  Bacterial resistance: Kanamycin, 50 μg/mL
  Growth temperature: 37°C
  Growth strain: DH5alpha
  Copy number: High Copy
Gene/Insert
  Gene/Insert name: Tomato codon optimized version of mNeonGreen
  Species: Synthetic
  Insert size (bp): 711
  Mutation: mNeonGreen codon-optimized for tomato
  Promoter: original 35sCaMV
  Cloning method: Restriction Enzyme; 5′ cloning site Unknown (unknown if destroyed)
Terms and licenses: Academic/Nonprofit Terms; Industry Terms: Not Available to Industry
How to cite: pLSU1/o35S[]:mNeonGreen:NosT was a gift from Wayne Curtis (Addgene plasmid # 212161 ; http://n2t.net/addgene:212161 ; RRID:Addgene_212161)
