[The description below was written by a language model from this plasmid's Addgene catalogue record and pLannotate feature annotations shown in this document.]
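Description:
pLSU1/o35S[]:mNeonGreen:NosT is a compact plant-expression binary vector (about 6.4 kb) built on the pLSU1 backbone and intended for Agrobacterium-mediated delivery of a fluorescent reporter into plant cells. It carries two replication systems. A high-copy ColE1/pUC-type origin supports propagation in E. coli. The pVS1 module (oriV with the RepA replication protein and StaA stability protein) allows stable maintenance in Agrobacterium. Bacterial selection is by kanamycin through an aph(3')-Ia aminoglycoside phosphotransferase gene.

The payload is a single expression cassette in which the "original" CaMV 35S promoter, a strong constitutive plant promoter, drives a synthetic mNeonGreen coding sequence of roughly 0.7 kb that has been codon-optimized for tomato. The nopaline synthase (NOS) terminator and polyadenylation signal follow it. mNeonGreen is a bright, rapidly maturing monomeric green/yellow fluorescent protein derived from Branchiostoma lanceolatum. The cassette lies downstream of an annotated octopine-type left border T-DNA repeat. The automated feature table does not annotate a right border repeat, and it shows no dedicated plant selectable marker, so the exact extent of the transferred region cannot be determined from the record. The KanR gene sits after the NOS terminator, and the record does not make clear whether it falls within the T-DNA.

According to the stated purpose, the construct expresses mNeonGreen from the original 35S promoter. This makes it suitable as a constitutive fluorescence reporter for monitoring T-DNA delivery and expression. The naming suggests it may serve as a reference for comparing promoter variants, but the record does not state this.
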