Features (pLannotate 1.2.2; 9 found; start..end, strand, type, name):
      1..195     +  rep_origin     pVS1 oriV: origin of replication for the Pseudomonas plasmid pVS1 (Heeb et al., 2000)
    362..385     +  misc_feature   LB T-DNA repeat: left border repeat from octopine Ach5 T-DNA
    876..1217    +  promoter       CaMV 35S promoter: strong constitutive promoter from cauliflower mosaic virus
   1236..1943    +  CDS            mNeonGreen: mNeonGreen is a basic (constitutively fluorescent) green/yellow fluorescent protein published in 2013, derived from Branchiostoma lanceolatum. It is reported to be a very rapidly-maturing monomer with moderate acid sensitivity.
   1963..2215    +  terminator     NOS terminator: nopaline synthase terminator and poly(A) signal
   2453..3268    +  CDS            KanR: aminoglycoside phosphotransferase; aph(3')-Ia; confers resistance to kanamycin in bacteria or G418 (Geneticin®) in eukaryotes
   3354..3942    +  rep_origin     ori: high-copy-number ColE1/pMB1/pBR322/pUC origin of replication
   4184..4813    +  CDS            pVS1 StaA: stability protein from the Pseudomonas plasmid pVS1 (Heeb et al., 2000)
   5242..6315    +  CDS            pVS1 RepA: replication protein from the Pseudomonas plasmid pVS1 (Heeb et al., 2000)
>Addgene plasmid #212161 | pLSU1/o35S[]:mNeonGreen:NosT | addgene full sequence | sequence record 422827 | Addgene NGS Result
TGTGGATAGCACGTACATTGGGAACCCAAAGCCGTACATTGGGAACCGGAACCCGTACATTGGGAACCCA
AAGCCGTACATTGGGAACCGGTCACACATGTAAGTGACTGATATAAAAGAGAAAAAAGGCGATTTTTCCG
CCTAAAACTCTTTAAAACTTATTAAAACTCTTAAAACCCGCCTGGCCTGTGCATAACTGTCTGGCCAGCG
CACAGCCGAAGAGCTGCAAAAAGCGCCTACCCTTCGGTCGCTGCGCTCCCTACGCCCCGCCGCTTCGCGT
CGGCCTATCGCGGCCGCTGGCCGCTCAAAAATGGCTGGCCTACGGCCAGGCAATCTGCTAGCGCGCGGAC
AAGCTAGGATTGGCAGGATATATTCAGTTGTAAATGATAGATTAGCCTTTTCAATTTCAGAAAGAATGCT
AACCCACAGATGGTTAGAGAGGCTTACGCAGCAGGTCTCATCAAGACGATCTACCCGAGCAATAATCTCC
AGGAAATCAAATACCTTCCCAAGAAGGTTAAAGATGCAGTCAAAAGATTCAGGACTAACTGCATCAAGAA
CACAGAGAAAGATATATTTCTCAAGATCAGAAGTACTATTCCAGTATGGACGATTCAAGGCTTGCTTCAC
AAACCAAGGCAAGTAATAGAGATTGGAGTCTCTAAAAAGGTAGTTCCCACTGAATCAAAGGCCATGGAGT
CAAAGATTCAAATAGAGGACCTAACAGAACTCGCCGTAAAGACTGGCGAACAGTTCATACAGAGTCTCTT
ACGACTCAATGACAAGAAGAAAATCTTCGTCAACATGGTGGAGCACGACACACTTGTCTACTCCAAAAAT
ATCAAAGATACAGTCTCAGAAGACCAAAGGGCAATTGAGACTTTTCAACAAAGGGTAATATCCGGAAACC
TCCTCGGATTCCATTGCCCAGCTATCTGTCACTTTATTGTGAAGATAGTGGAAAAGGAAGGTGGCTCCTA
CAAATGCCATCATTGCGATAAAGGAAAGGCCATCGTTGAAGATGCCTCTGCCGACAGTGGTCCCAAAGAT
GGACCCCCACCCACGAGGAGCATCGTGGAAAAAGAAGACGTTCCAACCACGTCTTCAAAGCAAGTGGATT
GATGTGATATCTCCACTGACGTAAGGGATGACGCACAATCCCACTATCCTTCGCAAGACCCTTCCTCTAT
ATAAGGAAGTTCATTTCATTTGGAGAGAACACGGGGGACTCTAGAATGGTTTCCAAAGGTGAGGAAGATA
ATATGGCTAGTTTACCTGCCACACATGAGCTACACATATTCGGCAGCATAAACGGTGTAGATTTTGATAT
GGTTGGACAAGGGACAGGTAATCCTAATGATGGATATGAGGAGTTGAACCTCAAATCTACCAAGGGGGAC
CTTCAATTCTCCCCATGGATCCTAGTCCCTCACATTGGATACGGCTTCCACCAGTACTTACCATACCCAG
ATGGAATGTCCCCTTTCCAAGCAGCCATGGTTGACGGTTCCGGGTACCAGGTACATAGGACAATGCAATT
TGAGGACGGGGCTTCTCTGACTGTGAATTACCGATATACCTATGAAGGCAGTCACATAAAGGGCGAAGCA
CAAGTGAAGGGCACCGGATTTCCTGCCGACGGGCCTGTAATGACTAATAGCTTGACCGCCGCAGATTGGT
GCAGGTCAAAAAAGACCTACCCAAATGACAAGACAATAATCTCTACATTTAAGTGGAGCTACACTACAGG
GAATGGTAAACGATATAGATCAACTGCTAGAACCACATATACCTTCGCTAAACCTATGGCAGCCAATTAT
CTGAAGAACCAGCCCATGTATGTGTTCCGAAAGACTGAACTCAAGCATAGCAAAACCGAACTCAACTTCA
AAGAGTGGCAAAAGGCTTTCACTGACGTGATGGGAATGGACGAGTTATATAAGTAAGAGCTCGAATTTCC
CCGATCGTTCAAACATTTGGCAATAAAGTTTCTTAAGATTGAATCCTGTTGCCGGTCTTGCGATGATTAT
CATATAATTTCTGTTGAATTACGTTAAGCATGTAATAATTAACATGTAATGCATGACGTTATTTATGAGA
TGGGTTTTTATGATTAGAGTCCCGCAATTATACATTTAATACGCGATAGAAAACAAAATATAGCGCGCAA
ACTAGGATAAATTATCGCGCGCGGTGTCATCTATGTTACTAGATCAAGCTTCCATGGCTCGAGGGTACCG
AATTCGGATCCCTGCAGAGTACTTCTAGAGAGCTCTGGCAGGATATATGCGGTTGTAATTCATTTTTATT
GTCTAAATTTCTGTATTTGTTTGTTTGCAATTAGATCCACGTTGTGTCTCAAAATCTCTGATGTTACATT
GCACAAGATAAAAATATATCATCATGAACAATAAAACTGTCTGCTTACATAAACAGTAATACAAGGGGTG
TTATGAGCCATATTCAACGGGAAACGTCTTGTTCGAGGCCGCGATTAAATTCCAACATGGATGCTGATTT
ATATGGGTATAAATGGGCTCGCGATAATGTCGGGCAATCAGGTGCGACAATCTACCGATTGTATGGGAAG
CCCGATGCGCCAGAGTTGTTTCTGAAACATGGCAAAGGTAGCGTTGCCAATGATGTTACAGATGAGATGG
TCAGACTAAACTGGCTGACGGAATTTATGCCTCTTCCGACCATCAAGCATTTTATCCGTACTCCTGATGA
TGCATGGTTACTCACCACTGCGATCCCAGGGAAAACAGCATTCCAGGTATTAGAAGAATATCCTGATTCA
GGTGAAAATATTGTTGATGCGCTGGCAGTGTTCCTGCGCCGGTTGCATTCGATTCCTGTTTGTAATTGTC
CTTTTAACAGCGATCGCGTATTTCGTCTCGCTCAGGCGCAATCACGAATGAATAACGGTTTGGTTGATGC
GAGTGATTTTGATGACGAGCGTAATGGCTGGCCTGTTGAACAAGTCTGGAAAGAAATGCATAAACTTTTG
CCATTCTCACCGGATTCAGTCGTCACTCATGGTGATTTCTCACTTGATAACCTTATTTTTGACGAGGGGA
AATTAATAGGTTGTATTGATGTTGGACGAGTCGGAATCGCAGACCGATACCAGGATCTTGCCATCCTATG
GAACTGCCTCGGTGAGTTTTCTCCTTCATTACAGAAACGGCTTTTTCAAAAATATGGTATTGATAATCCT
GATATGAATAAATTGCAGTTTCATTTGATGCTCGATGAGTTTTTCTAATCAGAATTGGTTAATTGGTTGT
AACACTGGCAGAGCATTACGCTGACTTGACGGGACGGCGGCTTTGTTGAATCAATTGATCTTCTTGAAAT
CCTTTTTTTCTGCGCGTAATCTGCTGCTTGCAAACAAAAAAACCACCGCTACCAGCGGTGGTTTGTTTGC
CGGATCAAGAGCTACCAACTCTTTTTCCGAAGGTAACTGGCTTCAGCAGAGCGCAGATACCAAATACTGT
TCTTCTAGTGTAGCCGTAGTTAGGCCACCACTTCAAGAACTCTGTAGCACCGCCTACATACCTCGCTCTG
CTAATCCTGTTACCAGTGGCTGCTGCCAGTGGCGATAAGTCGTGTCTTACCGGGTTGGACTCAAGACGAT
AGTTACCGGATAAGGCGCAGCGGTCGGGCTGAACGGGGGGTTCGTGCACACAGCCCAGCTTGGAGCGAAC
GACCTACACCGAACTGAGATACCTACAGCGTGAGCTATGAGAAAGCGCCACGCTTCCCGAAGGGAGAAAG
GCGGACAGGTATCCGGTAAGCGGCAGGGTCGGAACAGGAGAGCGCACGAGGGAGCTTCCAGGGGGAAACG
CCTGGTATCTTTATAGTCCTGTCGGGTTTCGCCACCTCTGACTTGAGCGTCGATTTTTGTGATGCTCGTC
AGGGGGGCGGAGCCTATGGAAAAACGCCAGCAACGCGGCCTTTTTACGGTTCCTGGCCTTTTGCTGGCCT
TTTGCTCACATGTTCTTTCCTGCGTTATCCCCTGATTCTGTGGATAACCGTATTACCGCCTTTGAGTGAT
CTCTGAAGAAACCGAGCGCCGCCGTCTAAAAAGGTGATGTGTATTTGAGTAAAACAGCTTGCGTCATGCG
GTCGCTGCGTATATGATGCGATGAGTAAATAAACAAATACGCAAGGGGAACGCATGAAGGTTATCGCTGT
ACTTAACCAGAAAGGCGGGTCAGGCAAGACGACCATCGCAACCCATCTAGCCCGCGCCCTGCAACTCGCC
GGGGCCGATGTTCTGTTAGTCGATTCCGATCCCCAGGGCAGTGCCCGCGATTGGGCGGCCGTGCGGGAAG
ATCAACCGCTAACCGTTGTCGGCATCGACCGCCCGACGATTGACCGCGACGTGAAGGCCATCGGCCGGCG
CGACTTCGTAGTGATCGACGGAGCGCCCCAGGCGGCGGACTTGGCTGTGTCCGCGATCAAGGCAGCCGAC
TTCGTGCTGATTCCGGTGCAGCCAAGCCCTTACGACATATGGGCCACCGCCGACCTGGTGGAGCTGGTTA
AGCAGCGCATTGAGGTCACGGATGGAAGGCTACAAGCGGCCTTTGTCGTGTCGCGGGCGATCAAAGGCAC
GCGCATCGGCGGTGAGGTTGCCGAGGCGCTGGCCGGGTACGAGCTGCCCATTCTTGAGTCCCGTATCACG
CAGCGCGTGAGCTACCCAGGCACTGCCGCCGCCGGCACAACCGTTCTTGAATCAGAACCCGAGGGCGACG
CTGCCCGCGAGGTCCAGGCGCTGGCCGCTGAAATTAAATCAAAACTCATTTGAGTTAATGAGGTAAAGAG
AAAATGAGCAAAAGCACAAACACGCTAAGTGCCGGCCGTCCGAGCGCACGCAGCAGCAAGGCTGCAACGT
TGGCCAGCCTGGCAGACACGCCAGCCATGAAGCGGGTCAACTTTCAGTTGCCGGCGGAGGATCACACCAA
GCTGAAGATGTACGCGGTACGCCAAGGCAAGACCATTACCGAGCTGCTATCTGAATACATCGCGCAGCTA
CCAGAGTAAATGAGCAAATGAATAAATGAGTAGATGAATTTTAGCGGCTAAAGGAGGCGGCATGGAAAAT
CAAGAACAACCAGGCACCGACGCCGTGGAATGCCCCATGTGTGGAGGAACGGGCGGTTGGCCAGGCGTAA
GCGGCTGGGTTGTCTGCCGGCCCTGCAATGGCACTGGAACCCCCAAGCCCGAGGAATCGGCGTGAGCGGT
CGCAAACCATCCGGCCCGGTACAAATCGGCGCGGCGCTGGGTGATGACCTGGTGGAGAAGTTGAAGGCCG
CGCAGGCCGCCCAGCGGCAACGCATCGAGGCAGAAGCACGCCCCGGTGAATCGTGGCAAGCGGCCGCTGA
TCGAATCCGCAAAGAATCCCGGCAACCGCCGGCAGCCGGTGCGCCGTCGATTAGGAAGCCGCCCAAGGGC
GACGAGCAACCAGATTTTTTCGTTCCGATGCTCTATGACGTGGGCACCCGCGATAGTCGCAGCATCATGG
ACGTGGCCGTTTTCCGTCTGTCGAAGCGTGACCGACGAGCTGGCGAGGTGATCCGCTACGAGCTTCCAGA
CGGGCACGTAGAGGTTTCCGCAGGGCCGGCCGGCATGGCCAGTGTGTGGGATTACGACCTGGTACTGATG
GCGGTTTCCCATCTAACCGAATCCATGAACCGATACCGGGAAGGGAAGGGAGACAAGCCCGGCCGCGTGT
TCCGTCCACACGTTGCGGACGTACTCAAGTTCTGCCGGCGAGCCGATGGCGGAAAGCAGAAAGACGACCT
GGTAGAAACCTGCATTCGGTTAAACACCACGCACGTTGCCATGCAGCGTACGAAGAAGGCCAAGAACGGC
CGCCTGGTGACGGTATCCGAGGGTGAAGCCTTGATTAGCCGCTACAAGATCGTAAAGAGCGAAACCGGGC
GGCCGGAGTACATCGAGATCGAGCTAGTTGATTGGATGTACCGCGAGATCACAGAAGGCAAGAACCCGGA
CGTGCTGACGGTTCACCCCGATTACTTTTTGATCGATCCCGGCATCGGCCGTTTTCTCTACCGCCTGGCA
CGCCGCGCCGCAGGCAAGGCAGAAGCCAGATGGTTGTTCAAGACGATCTACGAACGCAGTGGCAGCGCCG
GAGAGTTCAAGAAGTTCTGTTTCACCGTGCGCAAGCTGATCGGGTCAAATGACCTGCCGGAGTACGATTT
GAAGGAGGAGGCGGGGCAGGCTGGCCCGATCCTAGTCATGCGCTACCGCAACCTGATCGAGGGCGAAGCA
TCCGCCGGTTCCTAATGTACGGAGCAGATGCTAGGGCAAATTGCCCTAGCAGGGGAAAAAGGTCGAAAAG
ATCTCTTTCC
